Addgene plasmid #43904: pFS322-USP44-catDeadMyc
Depositing lab: Stephen Elledge. Depositing organization: Harvard Medical School. Publication: Anaphase initiation is regulated by antagonistic ubiquitination and deubiquitination activities. Stegmeier F, Rape M, Draviam VM, Nalepa G, Sowa ME, Ang XL, McDonald ER 3rd, Li MZ, Hannon GJ, Sorger PK, Kirschner MW, Harper JW, Elledge SJ. Nature. 2007 Apr 19;446(7138):876-81. 10.1038/nature05694 PubMed 17443180.
Backbone
  Vector backbone: p142
  Backbone size w/o insert (bp): 4700
  Vector type: Mammalian Expression
Growth in bacteria
  Bacterial resistance: Ampicillin, 100 μg/mL
  Growth temperature: 37°C
  Growth strain: DH5alpha
  Copy number: Unknown
Gene/Insert
  Gene/Insert name: USP44 (alt name: HGNC:20064)
  Species: H. sapiens (human)
  Mutation: C282A, T91A
  Entrez Gene: USP44
  Tag / fusion protein: MYC (N terminal on backbone)
  Cloning method: Gateway Cloning
  Sequencing primers: 5′ na
Terms and licenses: Academic/Nonprofit Terms; Industry Terms: Not Available to Industry
How to cite: pFS322-USP44-catDeadMyc was a gift from Stephen Elledge (Addgene plasmid # 43904 ; http://n2t.net/addgene:43904 ; RRID:Addgene_43904)
