[The description below was written by a language model from this plasmid's Addgene catalogue record.]
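Description:
pFS322-USP44-catDeadMyc is a mammalian expression plasmid built on the p142 backbone (about 4.7 kb without insert) that carries the human USP44 open reading frame, introduced by Gateway recombination cloning. It is propagated in standard E. coli cloning strains under ampicillin selection. The record lists the copy number as unknown and does not name the origin of replication, the promoter driving expression in mammalian cells, the polyadenylation signal, or any mammalian selection marker. No feature table is available to fill in these details.

The encoded protein is USP44, a ubiquitin-specific protease (deubiquitinating enzyme), fused at its N terminus to a MYC epitope tag supplied by the backbone, which allows detection or immunoprecipitation with anti-MYC antibodies. The insert carries two recorded substitutions, C282A and T91A. As the "catDead" name indicates, the construct is meant to express a catalytically inactive enzyme. Replacing a cysteine with alanine is the usual way to abolish activity in cysteine-protease-type deubiquitinases, so C282A is presumably the inactivating change, although the record does not say so explicitly. It also does not explain the role or origin of T91A.

The plasmid is associated with work showing that anaphase initiation is controlled by opposing ubiquitination and deubiquitination activities. In that context, a tagged inactive USP44 would typically serve as a negative control alongside the wild-type enzyme, for example to test whether a cell-cycle or spindle-checkpoint effect of USP44 expression depends on its deubiquitinating activity.
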