>Addgene plasmid #43904 | pFS322-USP44-catDeadMyc | addgene partial sequence | sequence record 61818 | hUSP44-R 5'-ccaatgcaacaggatgactg-3'
ATGCTCTTCAATATATCTTCCACAGGCAACATGGGAGCAGCTAAGGCAAGCCCAAATGGACTCGGTCGTG
TTGCAGTCCACACAGTGCCATTTCTGAGGGTTGAGGCTGGAATGGTCTTGAGCAAGCTGCAGCTGCCCAA
CATGTTTGCACGTATCCATTGCTAGCATGGTGGGCGCGCCAACTTTTTTGTACAAACTTGTGATAATTCG
GGCCTCCATGGCCATAAGCAGGTCCTCCTCTGAGATCAGCTTCTGCATTGATGCCATGGTGGGCCCGCGG
GTACAATTCCGCAGCTTTTAGAGCAGAAGTAACACTTCCGTACAGGCCTAGAAGTAAAGGCAACATCCAC
TGAGGAGCAGTTCTTTGATTTGCACCACCACCGGATCCGGGACCTGAAATAAAAGACAAAAAGACTAAAC
TTACCAGTTAACTTTCTGGTTTTTCAGTTCCTCTAGTACCGGATCCTCTAGAGTCCGGAGGCTGGATCGG
TCCCGGTGTCTTCTATGGAGGTCAAAACAGCGTGGATGGCGTCTCCAGGCGATCTGACGGTTCACTAAAC
GAGCTCTGCTTATATAGACCTCCCACCGTACACGCCTACCGCCCATTTGCGTCAATGGGGCGGAGTTGTT
ACGACATTTTGGAAAGTCCCGTTGATTTTGGTGCCAAAACAAACTCCCATTGACGTCAATGGGGTGGAGA
CTTGGAAATCCCCGTGAGTCAAACCGCTATCCACGCCCATTGATGTACTGCCAAAACCGCATCACCATGG
TAATAGCGATGACTAATACGTAGATGTACTGCCAAGTAGGAAAGTCCCATAAGGTCATGTACTGGGCATA
ATGCCAGGCGGGCCATTTACCGTCATTGACGTCAATAAGGGGCGTACTTGGCATATGATACACTTGATGT
ACTGCCAAGTGGGCAGTTTACCGTAAATACTCCACCCATTGACGTCAATGGAAAGTCCCTATTGGCGTTA
CTATGGGAACA
