>Addgene plasmid #43904 | pFS322-USP44-catDeadMyc | addgene partial sequence | sequence record 62782 | EBV_rev_primer
GGGATCCCGCGGCCGCGGTACCTCGAGAGATCTCGGTCGACCGAATTATCACCACTTTGTACAAGAAAGT
TGGGTAATTAATTAATCAGCTAAGGATTTCATTAGACGAGGTATCAGCGTCTTCATTGGGATGTTGGCTC
CCCAACAGGAGCTCTGGAGGCAAAAGTTTAGAATGTCCATTCTCAGTAACTCGTTGGGTATAAAACAAGA
TATAAGCTTGAGCCTTGCATACTTCGTCCATAGTGCACATGCTTAGTTTGGAATCATTGCAGTGTACCCA
GAACCCTCCTTCAGAATTATAGCAGTAGGCAGTGTAGTGCCCTGAGCCAAATCCTTTCCCATGGTGCATC
ACCACCGCGGACAAGTCATAGATAAAGCATTCTGGTCTGAGGGATTTCAGGGTCTCCCTGCAGCAATAGG
GCTCCATGTTTAAGATTTCCTCAAAGCCAACATGAACACCAATCTTCTCTCGGTTATTACGTCCTGACCA
CCTGAATCGTTTGAGGTGCAGTCTGAGAACCTGAGGTAGGTGGCATATCATAAGTTGTTTCTGGGCTTCT
GTGAGTACAACTGGTTTGGAGGAAAACCTTCTACGCTTTGAGTTACACTGGTCACATACGTAGATTTTTC
CTTCTAAAGCTTCAGTTTCTGTAAATTTGGCCAACATTTCAGTAACCAGACATGGCTGGGAAGCAATATC
TTTTCCACTGCATTGATACCTT
