>Addgene plasmid #43904 | pFS322-USP44-catDeadMyc | addgene partial sequence | sequence record 63442 | Myc_primer
TGGAGGCCCGAATTATCACAAGTTTGTACAAAAAAGTTGGCGCGCCCACCATGCTAGCAATGGATACGTG
CAAACATGTTGGGCAGCTGCAGCTTGCTCAAGACCATTCCAGCCTCAACCCTCAGAAATGGCACTGTGTG
GACTGCAACACGACCGAGTCCATTTGGGCTTGCCTTAGCTGCTCCCATGTTGCCTGTGGAAGATATATTG
AAGAGCATGCACTCAAGCACTTTCAAGAAAGCAGTCATCCTGTTGCATTGGAGGTGAATGAGATGTACGT
TTTTTGTTACCTTTGTGATGATTATGTTCTGAATGATAACGCAACTGGAGACCTGAAGTTACTACGACGT
ACATTAAGTGCCATCAAAAGTCAAAATTATCACTGCACAACTCGTAGTGGGAGGTTTTTACGGTCCATGG
GTACAGGTGATGATTCTTATTTCTTACATGACGGTGCCCAATCTCTGCTTCAAAGTGAAGATCAACTGTA
TACTGCTCTTTGGCACAGGAGAAGGATACTAATGGGTAAAATCTTTCGAACATGGTTTGAACAATCACCC
ATTGGAAGAAAAAAGCAAGAAGAACCATTTCAGGAAAAAATAGTAGTAAAAAGAGAAGTAAAGAAAAGAC
GGCAGGAATTAGAATACCAGGTTAAAGCAGAATTGGAAAGTATGCCTCCAAGAAAGAGTTTACGTTTACA
AGGGCTCGCTCAGTCGACCATAATAGAAATAGTTTCTGTTCAGGTGCCAGCACAAACGCCAGCATCACCA
GCAAAAGATAAAGTACTCTCTACCTCAGAAAATGAAATATCTCAAAAAGTCAGTGACTCCTCAGTTAAAC
GAAGGCCAATAGTAACTCCTGGTGTAACAGGATTGAGAAATTTGGGAAATACTGCCTATATGAATTCTGT
TCTTCAGGTATTGAGTCATTTACTTATTTTCGACATG
